Addgene plasmid #23541: pDONR223-PIK4CA
Depositing lab: William Hahn & David Root. Depositing organization: Dana-Farber Cancer Institute. Publication: COT drives resistance to RAF inhibition through MAP kinase pathway reactivation. Johannessen CM, Boehm JS, Kim SY, Thomas SR, Wardwell L, Johnson LA, Emery CM, Stransky N, Cogdill AP, Barretina J, Caponigro G, Hieronymus H, Murray RR, Salehi-Ashtiani K, Hill DE, Vidal M, Zhao JJ, Yang X, Alkan O, Kim S, Harris JL, Wilson CJ, Myer VE, Finan PM, Root DE, Roberts TM, Golub T, Flaherty KT, Dummer R, Weber BL, Sellers WR, Schlegel R, Wargo JA, Hahn WC, Garraway LA. Nature. 2010 Dec 16;468(7326):968-72. doi: 10.1038/nature09627 PubMed 21107320.
Backbone
  Vector backbone: pDONR223
  Backbone manufacturer: Invitrogen
  Backbone size w/o insert (bp): 5005
  Vector type: Gateway Donor vector
Growth in bacteria
  Bacterial resistance: Spectinomycin, 50 μg/mL
  Growth temperature: 37°C
  Growth strain: DH5alpha
  Copy number: High Copy
Gene/Insert
  Gene/Insert name: PIK4CA (alt name: phosphatidylinositol 4-kinase, catalytic, alpha polypeptide)
  Species: H. sapiens (human)
  Insert size (bp): 2534
  Entrez Gene: PI4KA (a.k.a. GIDID2, PI4K-ALPHA, PIK4CA, PMGYCHA, SPG84, pi4K230)
  Cloning method: Gateway Cloning
  Sequencing primers: 5′ M13pUC-fwd; 3′ M13rev
Terms and licenses: Academic/Nonprofit Terms; Industry Terms: Not Available to Industry
Depositor comments: The ORF has no Stop codon. This design enables easy recombination into a destination vector to add an epitope tag of choice and Stop codon to the ORF. Do NOT use this plasmid directly for transfections. A set of 4 custom lentiviral vectors is available ( pLX301 (http://www.addgene.org/25895/) , pLX302 (http://www.addgene.org/25896/) , pLX303 (http://www.addgene.org/25897/) , pLX304 (http://www.addgene.org/25890/) ) to be used to express these ORFs in mammalian cells. These plasmids are not included in the kit and must be ordered separately.
How to cite: pDONR223-PIK4CA was a gift from William Hahn & David Root (Addgene plasmid # 23541 ; http://n2t.net/addgene:23541 ; RRID:Addgene_23541)
