[The description below was written by a language model from this plasmid's Addgene catalogue record.]
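Description:
pDONR223-PIK4CA is a Gateway entry-type clone built on the Invitrogen pDONR223 donor backbone (about 5 kb without insert), carrying a human open reading frame for PIK4CA, the catalytic alpha polypeptide of phosphatidylinositol 4-kinase (current gene symbol PI4KA). It is a purely bacterial propagation and cloning plasmid, maintained at high copy in E. coli under spectinomycin selection. The recorded insert is about 2.5 kb and was introduced by Gateway recombination, so the ORF should be flanked by attachment sites that allow it to be transferred by recombination into compatible destination vectors, although no feature table is provided to confirm these details. M13-type primer sites on either side of the cloning region are listed for sequencing across the insert. The record does not state which transcript or isoform of the gene the insert represents.

The construct has no promoter for expression in mammalian cells, and the depositors explicitly note that it should not be used directly for transfection. The ORF was deliberately cloned without a stop codon, so that after transfer into a destination vector it reads through in frame into a C-terminal epitope tag and a stop codon supplied by that vector. The depositors point to a set of custom lentiviral destination vectors of the pLX series, available separately, as the intended route to express the ORF in mammalian cells. The plasmid belongs to a kit of ORF clones, and the associated publication concerns resistance to RAF inhibition through reactivation of the MAP kinase pathway, consistent with use as a source clone for gain-of-function expression studies and screens.
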