>Addgene plasmid #23541 | pDONR223-PIK4CA | depositor partial sequence | sequence record 10784 | Author sequence, M13pUC-fwd
AATGATTTTATTTTGACTGATAGTGACCTGTTCGTTGCAACAAATTGATGAGCAATGCTTTTTTATAATG
CCAACTTTGTACAAAAAAGTTGGCATGCGGGAGATGGCAGGGGCCTGGCACATGACGGTGGAGCAGAAAT
TTGGCCTGTTTTCTGCTGAGATAAAGGAAGCAGACCCCCTGGCTGCCTCGGAAGCAAGTCAACCCAAACC
CTGTCCCCCCGAAGTGACCCCCCACTACATCTGGATCGACTTCCTGGTGCAGCGGTTTGAGATCGCCAAG
TACTGCAGCTCTGACCAAGTGGAGATCTTCTCCAGCCTGCTGCAGCGCTCCATGTCCCTGAACATCGGCG
GGGCCAAGGGGAGCATGAACCGGCACGTGGCGGCCATCGGGCCCCGCTTCAAGCTGCTGACCCTGGGGCT
GTCCCTCCTGCATGCCGATGTGGTTCCAAATGCAACCATCCGCAATGTGCTTCGCGAGAAGATCTACTCC
ACTGCCTTTGACTACTTCAGCTGTCCCCCAAAGTTCCCTACTCAAGGAGAGAAGCGGCTGCGTGAAGACA
TAAGCATCATGATTAAATTTTGGACCGCCATGTTCTCAGATAAGAAGTACCTGACCGCCAGCCAGCTTGT
TCCCCCAGATAATCAGGACACCCGGAGCAACCTGGACATAACTGTCGGCTCTCGGCAACAAGCCACCCAA
GGCTGGATCAACACATACCCCCTGTCCAGCGGCATGTCCACCATCTCCAAGAAATCAGCATGTCTAAGAA
AACCAACCGGGGCTCCCAGCTGCACAAATACTACATGAAGCGCAGACGCTGCTGCTGTCCCTGCTGGCCA
CTGAGATCGAGCGTCTCATCACATGGTACACCCGCTGTCAGCCCCGGAACTGGAACTAGACAAGGCCGAA
AAAGAACAGCCGTGGCCACTGGGAGATTCTA
