>Addgene plasmid #23541 | pDONR223-PIK4CA | addgene partial sequence | sequence record 29453 | 23541 with M13pUC-fwd
TAATGATTTTATTTTGACTGATAGTGACCTGTTCGTTGCAACAAATTGATGAGCAATGCTTTTTTATAAT
GCCAACTTTGTACAAAAAAGTTGGCATGCGGGAGATGGCAGGGGCCTGGCACATGACGGTGGAGCAGAAA
TTTGGCCTGTTTTCTGCTGAGATAAAGGAAGCAGACCCCCTGGCTGCCTCGGAAGCAAGTCAACCCAAAC
CCTGTCCCCCCGAAGTGACCCCCCACTACATCTGGATCGACTTCCTGGTGCAGCGGTTTGAGATCGCCAA
GTACTGCAGCTCTGACCAAGTGGAGATCTTCTCCAGCCTGCTGCAGCGCTCCATGTCCCTGAACATCGGC
GGGGCCAAGGGGAGCATGAACCGGCACGTGGCGGCCATCGGGCCCCGCTTCAAGCTGCTGACCCTGGGGC
TGTCCCTCCTGCATGCCGATGTGGTTCCAAATGCAACCATCCGCAATGTGCTTCGCGAGAAGATCTACTC
CACTGCCTTTGACTACTTCAGCTGTCCCCCAAAGTTCCCTACTCAAGGAGAGAAGCGGCTGCGTGAAGAC
ATAAGCATCATGATTAAATTTTGGACCGCCATGTTCTCAGATAAGAAGTACCTGACCGCCAGCCAGCTTG
TTCCCCCAGATAATCAGGACACCCGGAGCAACCTGGACATAACTGTCGGCTCTCGGCAACAAGCCACCCA
AGGCTGGATCAACACATACCCCCTGTCCAGCGGCATGTCCACCATCT
