>Addgene plasmid #23541 | pDONR223-PIK4CA | depositor partial sequence | sequence record 47065 | Author sequence, M13-rev
CTGAGGATGGGCAATAATGATTTTATTTTGACTGATAGTGACCTGTTCGTTGCAACAAATTGATAAGCAA
TGCTTTCTTATAATGCCAACTTTGTACAAGAAAGTTGGCAAGTAGGGGATGTCATTCTGATAGTACTGGA
TCATGTCGTAGGTCCGGCTCCTGTTGCTGAGGAAGCAGCTCTGGATGACCTTCATGATGAAATTTGCAGC
CTCGCGCTCAGTCATGTTGGGGCTAAACCTGTGCTTCAAGAGCTTGATTGTCTGGCCGCGAAAACAGGGC
AGGCCCGTGTCCAACATGAGAGTGACCAGGGAGACGACCGCGTCCATGTAGGGCCGCACAGCCAGGTAGC
CTCGGACACACATCTCCATGAACCACTTGAAGGGTGTGGCCTCCATCTTGCCCCCCATGATCATCACCAT
CTCATCCGTCAGCTTGATGTCGGGTTCCCAGCCGAGATTGCCGCCCGGCGAGCTTTCAAACATGAAGCCA
AAGTCGATGTGGATGATATGACCCTTCTTGTCCAGCATAATGTTGCCGTTGTGTCTGTCCTTGATCTGCA
GCAGGAACAGCAGGAGGCTGTAGGCGGCCATGCTTCGGATGAAGTTGTAGCGGGCCTGCTGGAAGGCCAG
AGTGGACTCATCCCCGTACTGGCGTGTGAAGTAGTCGTACATGCCGAAGTCTGTCTGGCGGCCCAGCTGG
TCCCGGGAGGTGCAGTCGGGGATGCACTCGATCACCCCGCACCCAGGGGCAGTGGCCACCACGCGGTA
